Addgene plasmid #60408: pQE-80L iLID (C530M)
Purpose: E. coli expression of iLID (C530M)
Depositing lab: Brian Kuhlman. Depositing organization: University of North Carolina at Chapel Hill. Publication: Engineering an improved light-induced dimer (iLID) for controlling the localization and activity of signaling proteins. Guntas G, Hallett RA, Zimmerman SP, Williams T, Yumerefendi H, Bear JE, Kuhlman B. Proc Natl Acad Sci U S A. 2015 Jan 6;112(1):112-7. doi: 10.1073/pnas.1417910112. Epub 2014 Dec 22. PubMed 25535392.
Backbone
  Vector backbone: pQE-80L
  Backbone manufacturer: Qiagen
  Backbone size w/o insert (bp): 4800
  Total vector size (bp): 5250
  Vector type: Bacterial Expression
Growth in bacteria
  Bacterial resistance: Ampicillin, 100 μg/mL
  Growth temperature: 37°C
  Growth strain: DH5alpha
  Copy number: Low Copy
Gene/Insert
  Gene/Insert name: iLID C530M
  Species: A. sativa, E. coli
  Insert size (bp): 450
  Mutation: C530M
  Tag / fusion protein: His (N terminal on backbone)
  Cloning method: Restriction Enzyme; 5′ cloning site BamH1 (not destroyed); 3′ cloning site HindIII (not destroyed)
  Sequencing primers: 5′ pQE-80L Fwd; 3′ pQE-80L Rev
Terms and licenses: Academic/Nonprofit Terms; Industry Terms: Not Available to Industry
How to cite: pQE-80L iLID (C530M) was a gift from Brian Kuhlman (Addgene plasmid # 60408 ; http://n2t.net/addgene:60408 ; RRID:Addgene_60408)
