[The description below was written by a language model from this plasmid's Addgene catalogue record.]
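Description:
pQE-80L iLID (C530M) is a bacterial expression plasmid built on the commercial pQE-80L backbone (about 4.8 kb), giving a total size of roughly 5.25 kb. It is propagated in E. coli under ampicillin selection and is recorded as low copy. No feature table accompanies the record, so the promoter and origin are not explicitly stated. pQE-80L vectors as a family generally use an IPTG-inducible T5 promoter with lac operators and carry a lacI repressor gene for tight regulation, but this is general knowledge about the backbone rather than something documented here.

The insert, about 450 bp, encodes iLID carrying a C530M substitution and was cloned between BamHI and HindIII sites, both of which remain intact. It sits in frame with an N-terminal His tag supplied by the backbone, which allows purification of the recombinant protein by metal affinity chromatography. The listed source species, Avena sativa and E. coli, fit the design of iLID, an improved light-induced dimer in which a bacterial SsrA peptide is embedded in the oat phototropin LOV2 domain. Blue light exposes the peptide so that it can bind its partner SspB. The record does not explain the purpose of the C530M change. The position number matches the conserved LOV2 cysteine that forms the light-dependent flavin adduct, so a mutation there would be expected to alter the photocycle, but this is an inference and not a recorded fact.

The stated purpose is E. coli expression of this iLID variant, most plausibly to produce purified protein for in vitro characterisation such as binding or biophysical measurements.
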