>Addgene plasmid #60408 | pQE-80L iLID (C530M) | addgene partial sequence | sequence record 103102 | pBRforEco 5'-AATAGGCGTATCACGAGGC-3'
TTTATTTGCTTTGTGAGCGGATAACAATTATAATAGATTCAATTGTGAGCGGATAACAATTTCACACAGA
ATTCATTAAAGAGGAGAAATTAACTATGAGAGGATCGCATCACCATCACCATCACGGATCCGGGGAGTTT
CTGGCAACCACACTGGAACGGATCGAGAAAAATTTCGTGATTACTGATCCGAGACTGCCTGACAACCCAA
TCATTTTTGCGAGCGATTCCTTCCTGCAGCTGACAGAATATTCTCGGGAAGAGATCCTGGGGCGCAATTG
CCGTTTTCTGCAGGGACCCGAGACAGACCGTGCCACTGTTCGGAAAATCAGAGATGCTATTGACAACCAG
ACTGAAGTGACCGTTCAGCTGATCAATTATACCAAGAGCGGCAAGAAGTTCTGGAACGTGTTCCACCTGC
AGCCGATGCGCGATTATAAGGGCGACGTCCAGTACTTCATTGGCGTGCAGCTGGATGGCACCGAACGTCT
TCATGGCGCCGCTGAGCGTGAGGCGGTCATGCTGATCAAAAAGACAGCCTTTCAGATTGCTGAGGCAGCG
AACGACGAAAATTACTTTTAAAAGCTTAATTAGCTGAGCTTGGACTCCTGTTGATAGATCCAGTAATGAC
CTCAGAACTCCATCTGGATTTGTTCAGAACGCTCGGTTGCCGCCGGGCGTTTTTTATTGGTGAGAATCCA
AGCTAGCTTGGCGAGATTTTCAGGAGCTAAGGAAGCTAAAATGGAG
