>Addgene plasmid #60408 | pQE-80L iLID (C530M) | addgene partial sequence | sequence record 103105 | T0term-R 5'-GCGGCAACCGAGCGTTC-3'
TGGATCTATCAACAGGAGTCCAAGCTCAGCTAATTAAGCTTTTAAAAGTAATTTTCGTCGTTCGCTGCCT
CAGCAATCTGAAAGGCTGTCTTTTTGATCAGCATGACCGCCTCACGCTCAGCGGCGCCATGAAGACGTTC
GGTGCCATCCAGCTGCACGCCAATGAAGTACTGGACGTCGCCCTTATAATCGCGCATCGGCTGCAGGTGG
AACACGTTCCAGAACTTCTTGCCGCTCTTGGTATAATTGATCAGCTGAACGGTCACTTCAGTCTGGTTGT
CAATAGCATCTCTGATTTTCCGAACAGTGGCACGGTCTGTCTCGGGTCCCTGCAGAAAACGGCAATTGCG
CCCCAGGATCTCTTCCCGAGAATATTCTGTCAGCTGCAGGAAGGAATCGCTCGCAAAAATGATTGGGTTG
TCAGGCAGTCTCGGATCAGTAATCACGAAATTTTTCTCGATCCGTTCCAGTGTGGTTGCCAGAAACTCCC
CGGATCCGTGATGGTGATGGTGATGCGATCCTCTCATAGTTAATTTCTCCTCTTTAATGAATTCTGTGTG
AAATTGTTATCCGCTCACAATTGAATCTATTATAATTGTTATCCGCTCACAAAGCAAATAAATTTTTTAT
GATTTCTCGAGGTGAAGACGAAAGGGCCTCGTGATACGCCTATTTTTATAGGTTAATGTCATGATAATAA
TGGTTTCTTAGACGTCAGGTGGCACTTTTCGGGGAAATGTGCGCGGAACCCCTATTTGTTTATTTTTCTA
AATACATTC
